Addgene plasmid #118231: pBSV2G_PflaB-msfGFPBb
Purpose: Gentamicin-resistant E.coli/B. burgdorferi shuttle vector; Encodes flagellin promoter driven msfGFP
Depositing lab: Christine Jacobs-Wagner. Depositing organization: Yale University. Publication: Fluorescent Proteins, Promoters, and Selectable Markers for Applications in the Lyme Disease Spirochete Borrelia burgdorferi. Takacs CN, Kloos ZA, Scott M, Rosa PA, Jacobs-Wagner C. Appl Environ Microbiol. 2018 Oct 12. pii: AEM.01824-18. doi: 10.1128/AEM.01824-18. PubMed 30315081.
Backbone
  Vector backbone: pBSV2G_2
  Vector type: Bacterial Expression
Growth in bacteria
  Bacterial resistance: Gentamicin, 10 μg/mL
  Growth temperature: 30°C
  Growth strain: DH5alpha
  Copy number: High Copy
Gene/Insert
  Gene/Insert name: flagellin promoter driven msfGFP
  Species: Synthetic
  Cloning method: Restriction Enzyme; 5′ cloning site Unknown (unknown if destroyed)
  Sequencing primers: 5′ M13R; 3′ M13F(-21)
Terms and licenses: Academic/Nonprofit Terms; Industry Terms: Not Available to Industry
Depositor comments: Please visit https://www.biorxiv.org/content/early/2018/09/21/363390 for bioRxiv preprint.
How to cite: pBSV2G_PflaB-msfGFPBb was a gift from Christine Jacobs-Wagner (Addgene plasmid # 118231 ; http://n2t.net/addgene:118231 ; RRID:Addgene_118231)
