[The description below was written by a language model from this plasmid's Addgene catalogue record and pLannotate feature annotations shown in this document.]
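Description:
pBSV2G_PflaB-msfGFPBb is a 6.5 kb shuttle vector built on the pBSV2G_2 backbone for use in both E. coli and the Lyme disease spirochete Borrelia burgdorferi. In E. coli it replicates from a high-copy ColE1/pUC-type origin. Selection in either host relies on a gentamicin acetyltransferase gene (aacC1). The annotated hslU fragment of B. burgdorferi origin lying directly upstream of this marker probably represents the borrelial promoter region driving it, although the record does not name that promoter. A stretch of roughly 3.4 kb between the origin and the lac region carries no meaningful annotation. The only hit there is a 17-nt match to a yeast ADH1 promoter, which is almost certainly spurious. This region presumably holds the Borrelia replication functions that a shuttle vector needs, but the record does not identify them.

The payload sits within the remnants of a lacZα multiple cloning region, flanked by the CAP site, lac promoter and operator, and a lacZα fragment, and can be sequenced with M13 primers. It consists of the B. burgdorferi flagellin (flaB) promoter driving msfGFP, a monomeric superfolder GFP. The "Bb" suffix suggests codon adaptation for Borrelia, and the insert is listed as synthetic. The fliD fragment annotated just upstream of the GFP reading frame most likely reflects genomic sequence carried along with the flaB promoter region. The Addgene-sequenced and depositor sequence records show the same features in the same order and differ only in their start coordinate.

The plasmid provides strong flagellin-promoter-driven green fluorescence for labelling and imaging B. burgdorferi cells. It belongs to a toolkit of fluorescent proteins, promoters and selectable markers characterised for this organism.
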