Features (pLannotate 1.2.2; 11 found; start..end, strand, type, name):
     71..659     +  rep_origin     ori: high-copy-number ColE1/pMB1/pBR322/pUC origin of replication
   1626..1642    -  promoter       ADH1 promoter (fragment): S. cerevisiae ADH1; promoter for alcohol dehydrogenase 1
   4031..4123    +  CDS            lacI (fragment): lac repressor; lacI; The lac repressor binds to the lac operator to inhibit transcription in E. coli. This inhibition can be relieved by adding lactose or isopropyl-β-D-thiogalactopyranoside (IPTG).
   4136..4157    +  protein_bind   CAP binding site: CAP binding activates transcription in the presence of cAMP. E. coli catabolite activator protein
   4172..4202    +  promoter       lac promoter: promoter for the E. coli lac operon
   4210..4226    +  protein_bind   lac operator: The lac repressor binds to the lac operator to inhibit transcription in E. coli. This inhibition can be relieved by adding lactose or isopropyl-β-D-thiogalactopyranoside (IPTG). lac repressor encoded by lacI
   4271..4495    +  CDS            fliD (fragment): FLID_BORBU - Protein inferred from homology: Swiss-Prot protein existence level 3. Required for the morphogenesis and for the elongation of the flagellar filament by facilitating polymerization of the flagellin monomers at the tip of growing filament. Forms a capping structure, which prevents flagellin subunits (transported through the central channel of the flagellum) from leaking out without polymerization at the distal end (By similarity). From Borrelia burgdorferi (strain ATCC 35210 / B31 / CIP 102532 / DSM 4680).
   4628..5341    +  CDS            Superfolder GFP: Superfolder GFP is a basic (constitutively fluorescent) green fluorescent protein published in 2005, derived from Aequorea victoria. It is reported to be a very rapidly-maturing weak dimer.
   5351..5505    +  CDS            lacZα (fragment): LacZα fragment of β-galactosidase; lacZ fragment
   5524..5898    +  CDS            hslU (fragment): HSLU_BORBU - Protein inferred from homology: Swiss-Prot protein existence level 3. ATPase subunit of a proteasome-like degradation complex; this subunit has chaperone activity. The binding of ATP and its subsequent hydrolysis by HslU are essential for unfolding of protein substrates subsequently hydrolyzed by HslV. HslU recognizes the N-terminal part of its protein substrates and unfolds these before they are guided to HslV for hydrolysis. From Borrelia burgdorferi (strain ATCC 35210 / B31 / CIP 102532 / DSM 4680).
   5935..6468    +  CDS            GmR: gentamycin acetyltransferase; aacC1; confers resistance to gentamycin
>Addgene plasmid #118231 | pBSV2G_PflaB-msfGFPBb | depositor full sequence | sequence record 223342 | Full Sequence
CCAAAATCCCTTAACGTGAGTTTTCGTTCCACTGAGCGTCAGACCCCGTAGAAAAGATCAAAGGATCTTC
TTGAGATCCTTTTTTTCTGCGCGTAATCTGCTGCTTGCAAACAAAAAAACCACCGCTACCAGCGGTGGTT
TGTTTGCCGGATCAAGAGCTACCAACTCTTTTTCCGAAGGTAACTGGCTTCAGCAGAGCGCAGATACCAA
ATACTGTCCTTCTAGTGTAGCCGTAGTTAGGCCACCACTTCAAGAACTCTGTAGCACCGCCTACATACCT
CGCTCTGCTAATCCTGTTACCAGTGGCTGCTGCCAGTGGCGATAAGTCGTGTCTTACCGGGTTGGACTCA
AGACGATAGTTACCGGATAAGGCGCAGCGGTCGGGCTGAACGGGGGGTTCGTGCACACAGCCCAGCTTGG
AGCGAACGACCTACACCGAACTGAGATACCTACAGCGTGAGCTATGAGAAAGCGCCACGCTTCCCGAAGG
GAGAAAGGCGGACAGGTATCCGGTAAGCGGCAGGGTCGGAACAGGAGAGCGCACGAGGGAGCTTCCAGGG
GGAAACGCCTGGTATCTTTATAGTCCTGTCGGGTTTCGCCACCTCTGACTTGAGCGTCGATTTTTGTGAT
GCTCGTCAGGGGGGCGGAGCCTATGGAAAAACGCCAGCAACGCGGCCTTTTTACGGTTCCTGGGCTTTTG
CTGGCCTTTTGCTCACATGTTCTTTCCTGCACTAGATCCCCGGCAAGTTCATCCTTAGGGTTTCCATATC
TCTTAAAAAGTCAATTTCTGCTTGATTAATTTCTTGTGGATTATTGTTTTTGCGGTTTTTCATTTTTTAT
CTCCTTGAGTATTGAATTTTTTCTTATATATAAATATATAGCAAAAACTATTTTTGCCAACTTTTTTACA
AAAAATTTTTTATTAAAACACTTAGGGCTTTGCTAAATTCTCTTTTAAAAGAACTTAGTAAAGCCCTATG
GATTTAAGAACTGATTATACTTACGTAGTAAAAATACTACAGATATTAATAGTATAGACCATATCAAAAT
CATAATCAATTTATATTTATCTAAAATTGTAGTCCATACAAAATACAAAAAAATTAGGTTTTTCTAAATT
CTATTTTAAAAGAACTTAGTAACACCTAATCTCTAAATTACTTACAAAATTCTAAAATTAGATTTTTAGT
TCTTCATATTTCTTTAAAAGTTTTTTAAGAAAATCTTTTTGATTTTCAAAAATTTCATGCATCATAAAAC
TAGTAAATTTGGATTTTTTTTTGTAAAAATCATAACTTTCTTGGGTTTTAAGTTGAAATCTTAATGGTTT
TATTGGATTTTGCCTAGATTTTTTTAACGCCGGACTTTCTTTATCTTTTATAAAATTATAAGAATTTTTA
ATACCATTTTCTATTAAATAATCTTCTTTTATAAGCCCCTCTTGCAGTGCAGTTGCTAATCTTAAATACT
TATACGCTTGAGTTTTTGCTACATCAAAGTCTTTTATAAAATCAAGAAAAGTTTTATAACCATCAAATTT
ATAATATTGATTATCTTTTATTTCTTTTAAAATTTTAATATTTTCCACCCTGTGGAATATTTCTTTTTTG
AAATTGTCATTTAACTTTTCCTTTAGTGTCTTGTAATAAGAAATTTTACTTTCATTAATCATTAAATTTT
GTTCAACATAAGTATCTATCTTTTTTGTTAAAACTTTAACAACACGTTTTTTTTCCATAAAAATTTTCCT
TTATTTTTGCAACATTTTCCTTAATTGATATAATTGTTACTATTTTAGATTTTTTAATATCCACTTAAGA
ATTAATCCCTCACTAGAATATTTTTTATTATAGAATTCATATACATGTTTTTCTAAATCTATAAATTTAT
CAACAATTGCTTTATTATAGGGTGTATCTATCTTTTCTTTTCTTAATAATCGTCTCATATTCTTTAAATA
ACAACAAACACTGCCGGTTTTAAACCTAAATTCTATGTAATATATTTTTGAAAAAGTATATACATTTTCA
ACCCCGTTTATTTCATACTTTACAAAAACATTATTTATTGGTTTTCTATAACCATAGTAAATGCCTAAAA
ATTTGTCCCCGTCTTTCATAGGATATAGATAAAGTTTTTGAATCTCTGATTTATCTAATAATTTTTCAAA
AAAAATTATACACCGCTTTTGTTTGTTACTAACTACTCTATGCAATGCCTTTAATATTTTTGTGTGATAT
ATATTTTTATCACCTTTTTTTTCTTTCAGCAGGAAGATACTTTCTTTTGGAAATTTAATTTTTTGTTCAT
TTATTCTTGCAGCCTTAAGTCCGATTTTCATATTTAATCCTTATATAGCCTTTCTATTTAATTCTTTTAA
ACTCAATAAACTTTTTTGGTTTTTCATTAGTTCTAATAATTCGCAATAATATGTGCAAAACACTTTATTG
TATTCTATTTTCTTTTGGTTATTCAAATATTCTTTTATAATTGGCTTTAGAAGTTCAATATTTACTTCTT
TTTTTAGTTGTTCAATAAGGATATTGAAAATGTTTGTTTTTAAATCTTGATAATTTTGTTGAGAATTTTC
TTTTTTTCTTTCAATTGACTTCTCTAATTTACGCTTTATATTGTTTAAATCGCTATATTTATGACTTTCA
ATAATAAAATGAGGCTTAAATTTGTAATTTTCGTATATTTTTTGGAAACTTGTTTCTAATTGTTTAGAAT
TATATTCATTTTTTTCAAATTCTTTTTGAGTGTTGCATAGAATTTCCTTTAATTTTTCTTGTTTTTCTTT
CATACAAGATTTAGTAAAATGTATATTTTTATTTTTTAGTAATTTAATTTCTATTATTTTTATGATTTTA
AGTATTTTGATTATATTATCTTTATCAATATTTAAATTGAATAAAATTGTAAGAAAAATTGAAAGAATTT
TTTTACATAAAAAGTTACATTTATTGAAGTAATTTCTTACTTGATACTTTTCTATTTCATTAATCTTTCT
TTCTTCTTTTATATTATTTTTATTATTTAAACACTCCTTTAAATCTACACTCCCATTTTTAGTAAATCTA
TCTTTAAGGCCCCTTGAAACTCTATTTTGAAATCTTAAATCTTTTTTTTCTTGAAAGTATTTATAGATTT
TTTGGTAACATTCTTTTTTTGAAAAATTAAGTTGATAGTATATTTCGGTCCCCAAATTTACCCCTAAGTG
TTTGTGATAATTAGTTGTGACTTTAAATTCTTTTTCTAATTTGTAAAGGTAATTTTGCAGTGTTTTTAGT
TTAACGGGTGTTTGACTATTTCTTTTAAGGTTTTCATTAAAGTAATAGAGTATGTTTTTTTGTGTGTATT
TCTTATATGTTTTATTTATGTACGCTAGTGTTGAGATAAGAACTACTAATTTATACTGTAATTTATTGTA
GCAAGTTGTGGTTTTACTGGTTTTGTTTATATTAGATAAGTTTTCCATTTATAGCTCCTTGAATACCGGA
TTTTTTATCTATAAAGTATATATATCACAATTTTGATTTAAAAGTAAATTCTTTTTTTAAAAATACAAAA
ATTTTTTATAAATTATATAGACCATGATATTGTATTAATACTAATTGATTTTAATTTAAGGTTGAACTAA
AATAAACATAGTTTTGTAGAAAATAATTTTTCATTATTTTGCTACTTGATATTGGATCGTAAAAATATTA
GGGCTTTACAAAGTTCTTTTAAAAGAGAATTAGTAAAGCCCTAAGTCTTTTAATAAAAAATTTTTTGTAA
AAAAGTTGGCAAAAATAGTTTTTGCTATATATTTATATATAAGAAAAAATTCAATACTCAAGGAGATAAA
AAATGGAAAACTTAAACAATAATCCACAAAAAATTAATCAAATAAATAAGCAAACTAATTTTATTGGTTT
TGAAAATTTTATAGAACTTGATAATCAAGTTAATCAAACTAAAGAAAAAAGTAAATTAAGTAAGATAGGT
AAGAAATTACCCGGAATAAGCAGTCAAGTCTAGTGCGGCCGCGCCCAATACGCAAACCGCCTCTCCCCGC
GCGTTGGCCGATTCATTAATGCAGCTGGCACGACAGGTTTCCCGACTGGAAAGCGGGCAGTGAGCGCAAC
GCAATTAATGTGAGTTAGCTCACTCATTAGGCACCCCAGGCTTTACACTTTATGCTTCCGGCTCGTATGT
TGTGTGGAATTGTGAGCGGATAACAATTTCACACAGGAAACAGCTATGACATGATTACGAATTCGAGCTC
TGTCTGTCGCCTCTTGTGGCTTCCGGAGGAGTTATTTATAATAAAATAAAGAATTACGACTTGAAAATTT
TTAATCAAAAAAATAAAGTTGAAGATTATAAAAAGAAGTACGAAGATAGAGAGAGAAAAGTGGAAGGTGA
ACTTAATACCTTGGATTTTACCGTTAAGCGCATGAAAGATCAAGAAAATACATTAAAGGCTTTTGATTTT
AATCAAAGAAATAAATAATAATAATTATTTTTAATGCTATTGCTATTTGCGTTTCTTTTTTTTTAATTTT
TGTGCTATTCTTTTTAACAGGCAAAAGGATTTGCCAAAGTCAGAAATTTAAATTTTATCATGGAGGAATG
AGGATCCATGAGTAAAGGTGAAGAATTATTTACTGGTGTTGTTCCTATTTTAGTTGAATTAGATGGTGAT
GTTAATGGTCATAAATTTAGTGTTAGAGGTGAAGGTGAAGGTGATGCTACTAATGGTAAATTAACTTTAA
AATTTATTTGTACTACTGGTAAATTACCTGTTCCTTGGCCTACTTTAGTTACTACTTTAACTTATGGTGT
TCAATGTTTTAGTAGATATCCTGATCATATGAAAAGACATGATTTTTTTAAAAGTGCTATGCCTGAAGGT
TATGTTCAAGAAAGAACTATTAGTTTTAAAGATGATGGTACTTATAAAACTAGAGCTGAAGTTAAATTTG
AAGGTGATACTTTAGTTAATAGAATTGAATTAAAAGGTATTGATTTTAAAGAAGATGGTAATATTTTAGG
TCATAAATTAGAATATAATTTTAATAGTCATAATGTTTATATTACTGCTGATAAACAAAAAAATGGTATT
AAAGCTAATTTTAAAATTAGACATAATGTTGAAGATGGTAGTGTTCAATTAGCTGATCATTATCAACAAA
ATACTCCTATTGGTGATGGTCCTGTTTTATTACCTGATAATCATTATTTAAGTACTCAAAGTAAATTAAG
TAAAGATCCTAATGAAAAAAGAGATCATATGGTTTTATTAGAATTTGTTACTGCTGCTGGTATTACTCAT
GGTATGGATGAATTATATAAATAAGCTTGGCACTGGCCGTCGTTTTACAACGTCGTGACTGGGAAAACCC
TGGCGTTACCCAACTTAATCGCCTTGCAGCACATCCCCCTTTCGCCAGCTGGCGTAATAGCGAAGAGGCC
CGCACCGATCGCCCTTCCCAACAGTTGCGCAGCCTGAATGGCGAATGGCGCGGCCGCCCTAGGTTAATAC
CCGAGCTTCAAGGAAGATTTCCTATTAAGGTTGAACTTAAGAGCTTAAGCATAGACGATTTGAAAAAAAT
TTTAAAACAAACAAAAAATTCTTTAATAAAACAATATGTTGCGATGTTTAAGGTTTATGATTTAGATTTA
AAGTTTAGTGAGGAAGCTATAGATAGAATTGCAGAGCTTACTTTTAATATGAATCTTGAGAGTGAAAATC
TTGGTGCCAGAAGACTTCACGGTGTTATGGAAATAGTGCTTGCAGATCTTTTTTTTGAAGTGCCTGGCAG
TAAGTTGAAAAAATTTGAAATAAACTTGGACTATGTTAATAAAAAAATACAAATTAACGAACAAAAAGAT
TTGAATTATTATATAATTTAGTTAAAAGCAATTTTAAATGAGGGAGGTTTCCATATGTTACGCAGCAGCA
ACGATGTTACGCAGCAGGGCAGTCGCCCTAAAACAAAGTTAGGTGGCTCAAGTATGGGCATCATTCGCAC
ATGTAGGCTCGGCCCTGACCAAGTCAAATCCATGCGGGCTGCTCTTGATCTTTTCGGTCGTGAGTTCGGA
GACGTAGCCACCTACTCCCAACATCAGCCGGACTCCGATTACCTCGGGAACTTGCTCCGTAGTAAGACAT
TCATCGCGCTTGCTGCCTTCGACCAAGAAGCGGTTGTTGGCGCTCTCGCGGCTTACGTTCTGCCCAGGTT
TGAGCAGCCGCGTAGTGAGATCTATATCTATGATCTCGCAGTCTCCGGCGAGCACCGGAGGCAGGGCATT
GCCACCGCGCTCATCAATCTCCTCAAGCATGAGGCCAACGCGCTTGGTGCTTATGTGATCTACGTGCAAG
CAGATTACGGTGACGATCCCGCAGTGGCTCTCTATACAAAGTTGGGCATACGGGAAGAAGTGATGCACTT
TGATATCGACCCAAGTACCGCCACCTAACAATTCGTTCAAGCCGAGATCGGCTTACGCGT
