Features (pLannotate 1.2.2; 11 found; start..end, strand, type, name):
      1..31      +  promoter       lac promoter: promoter for the E. coli lac operon
     39..55      +  protein_bind   lac operator: The lac repressor binds to the lac operator to inhibit transcription in E. coli. This inhibition can be relieved by adding lactose or isopropyl-β-D-thiogalactopyranoside (IPTG). lac repressor encoded by lacI
    100..324     +  CDS            fliD (fragment): FLID_BORBU - Protein inferred from homology: Swiss-Prot protein existence level 3. Required for the morphogenesis and for the elongation of the flagellar filament by facilitating polymerization of the flagellin monomers at the tip of growing filament. Forms a capping structure, which prevents flagellin subunits (transported through the central channel of the flagellum) from leaking out without polymerization at the distal end (By similarity). From Borrelia burgdorferi (strain ATCC 35210 / B31 / CIP 102532 / DSM 4680).
    457..1170    +  CDS            Superfolder GFP: Superfolder GFP is a basic (constitutively fluorescent) green fluorescent protein published in 2005, derived from Aequorea victoria. It is reported to be a very rapidly-maturing weak dimer.
   1180..1334    +  CDS            lacZα (fragment): LacZα fragment of β-galactosidase; lacZ fragment
   1353..1727    +  CDS            hslU (fragment): HSLU_BORBU - Protein inferred from homology: Swiss-Prot protein existence level 3. ATPase subunit of a proteasome-like degradation complex; this subunit has chaperone activity. The binding of ATP and its subsequent hydrolysis by HslU are essential for unfolding of protein substrates subsequently hydrolyzed by HslV. HslU recognizes the N-terminal part of its protein substrates and unfolds these before they are guided to HslV for hydrolysis. From Borrelia burgdorferi (strain ATCC 35210 / B31 / CIP 102532 / DSM 4680).
   1764..2297    +  CDS            GmR: gentamycin acetyltransferase; aacC1; confers resistance to gentamycin
   2400..2988    +  rep_origin     ori: high-copy-number ColE1/pMB1/pBR322/pUC origin of replication
   3954..3970    -  promoter       ADH1 promoter (fragment): S. cerevisiae ADH1; promoter for alcohol dehydrogenase 1
   6360..6452    +  CDS            lacI (fragment): lac repressor; lacI; The lac repressor binds to the lac operator to inhibit transcription in E. coli. This inhibition can be relieved by adding lactose or isopropyl-β-D-thiogalactopyranoside (IPTG).
   6465..6486    +  protein_bind   CAP binding site: CAP binding activates transcription in the presence of cAMP. E. coli catabolite activator protein
>Addgene plasmid #118231 | pBSV2G_PflaB-msfGFPBb | addgene full sequence | sequence record 228482 | Addgene NGS Result
TTTACACTTTATGCTTCCGGCTCGTATGTTGTGTGGAATTGTGAGCGGATAACAATTTCACACAGGAAAC
AGCTATGACATGATTACGAATTCGAGCTCTGTCTGTCGCCTCTTGTGGCTTCCGGAGGAGTTATTTATAA
TAAAATAAAGAATTACGACTTGAAAATTTTTAATCAAAAAAATAAAGTTGAAGATTATAAAAAGAAGTAC
GAAGATAGAGAGAGAAAAGTGGAAGGTGAACTTAATACCTTGGATTTTACCGTTAAGCGCATGAAAGATC
AAGAAAATACATTAAAGGCTTTTGATTTTAATCAAAGAAATAAATAATAATAATTATTTTTAATGCTATT
GCTATTTGCGTTTCTTTTTTTTTAATTTTTGTGCTATTCTTTTTAACAGGCAAAAGGATTTGCCAAAGTC
AGAAATTTAAATTTTATCATGGAGGAATGAGGATCCATGAGTAAAGGTGAAGAATTATTTACTGGTGTTG
TTCCTATTTTAGTTGAATTAGATGGTGATGTTAATGGTCATAAATTTAGTGTTAGAGGTGAAGGTGAAGG
TGATGCTACTAATGGTAAATTAACTTTAAAATTTATTTGTACTACTGGTAAATTACCTGTTCCTTGGCCT
ACTTTAGTTACTACTTTAACTTATGGTGTTCAATGTTTTAGTAGATATCCTGATCATATGAAAAGACATG
ATTTTTTTAAAAGTGCTATGCCTGAAGGTTATGTTCAAGAAAGAACTATTAGTTTTAAAGATGATGGTAC
TTATAAAACTAGAGCTGAAGTTAAATTTGAAGGTGATACTTTAGTTAATAGAATTGAATTAAAAGGTATT
GATTTTAAAGAAGATGGTAATATTTTAGGTCATAAATTAGAATATAATTTTAATAGTCATAATGTTTATA
TTACTGCTGATAAACAAAAAAATGGTATTAAAGCTAATTTTAAAATTAGACATAATGTTGAAGATGGTAG
TGTTCAATTAGCTGATCATTATCAACAAAATACTCCTATTGGTGATGGTCCTGTTTTATTACCTGATAAT
CATTATTTAAGTACTCAAAGTAAATTAAGTAAAGATCCTAATGAAAAAAGAGATCATATGGTTTTATTAG
AATTTGTTACTGCTGCTGGTATTACTCATGGTATGGATGAATTATATAAATAAGCTTGGCACTGGCCGTC
GTTTTACAACGTCGTGACTGGGAAAACCCTGGCGTTACCCAACTTAATCGCCTTGCAGCACATCCCCCTT
TCGCCAGCTGGCGTAATAGCGAAGAGGCCCGCACCGATCGCCCTTCCCAACAGTTGCGCAGCCTGAATGG
CGAATGGCGCGGCCGCCCTAGGTTAATACCCGAGCTTCAAGGAAGATTTCCTATTAAGGTTGAACTTAAG
AGCTTAAGCATAGACGATTTGAAAAAAATTTTAAAACAAACAAAAAATTCTTTAATAAAACAATATGTTG
CGATGTTTAAGGTTTATGATTTAGATTTAAAGTTTAGTGAGGAAGCTATAGATAGAATTGCAGAGCTTAC
TTTTAATATGAATCTTGAGAGTGAAAATCTTGGTGCCAGAAGACTTCACGGTGTTATGGAAATAGTGCTT
GCAGATCTTTTTTTTGAAGTGCCTGGCAGTAAGTTGAAAAAATTTGAAATAAACTTGGACTATGTTAATA
AAAAAATACAAATTAACGAACAAAAAGATTTGAATTATTATATAATTTAGTTAAAAGCAATTTTAAATGA
GGGAGGTTTCCATATGTTACGCAGCAGCAACGATGTTACGCAGCAGGGCAGTCGCCCTAAAACAAAGTTA
GGTGGCTCAAGTATGGGCATCATTCGCACATGTAGGCTCGGCCCTGACCAAGTCAAATCCATGCGGGCTG
CTCTTGATCTTTTCGGTCGTGAGTTCGGAGACGTAGCCACCTACTCCCAACATCAGCCGGACTCCGATTA
CCTCGGGAACTTGCTCCGTAGTAAGACATTCATCGCGCTTGCTGCCTTCGACCAAGAAGCGGTTGTTGGC
GCTCTCGCGGCTTACGTTCTGCCCAAGTTTGAGCAGCCGCGTAGTGAGATCTATATCTATGATCTCGCAG
TCTCCGGCGAGCACCGGAGGCAGGGCATTGCCACCGCGCTCATCAATCTCCTCAAGCATGAGGCCAACGC
GCTTGGTGCTTATGTGATCTACGTGCAAGCAGATTACGGTGACGATCCCGCAGTGGCTCTCTATACAAAG
TTGGGCATACGGGAAGAAGTGATGCACTTTGATATCGACCCAAGTACCGCCACCTAACAATTCGTTCAAG
CCGAGATCGGCTTACGCGTCCAAAATCCCTTAACGTGAGTTTTCGTTCCACTGAGCGTCAGACCCCGTAG
AAAAGATCAAAGGATCTTCTTGAGATCCTTTTTTTCTGCGCGTAATCTGCTGCTTGCAAACAAAAAAACC
ACCGCTACCAGCGGTGGTTTGTTTGCCGGATCAAGAGCTACCAACTCTTTTTCCGAAGGTAACTGGCTTC
AGCAGAGCGCAGATACCAAATACTGTTCTTCTAGTGTAGCCGTAGTTAGGCCACCACTTCAAGAACTCTG
TAGCACCGCCTACATACCTCGCTCTGCTAATCCTGTTACCAGTGGCTGCTGCCAGTGGCGATAAGTCGTG
TCTTACCGGGTTGGACTCAAGACGATAGTTACCGGATAAGGCGCAGCGGTCGGGCTGAACGGGGGGTTCG
TGCACACAGCCCAGCTTGGAGCGAACGACCTACACCGAACTGAGATACCTACAGCGTGAGCTATGAGAAA
GCGCCACGCTTCCCGAAGGGAGAAAGGCGGACAGGTATCCGGTAAGCGGCAGGGTCGGAACAGGAGAGCG
CACGAGGGAGCTTCCAGGGGGAAACGCCTGGTATCTTTATAGTCCTGTCGGGTTTCGCCACCTCTGACTT
GAGCGTCGATTTTTGTGATGCTCGTCAGGGGGGCGGAGCCTATGGAAAAACGCCAGCAACGCGGCCTTTT
TACGGTTCCTGGCCTTTTGCTGGCCTTTTGCTCACATGTTCTTTCCTGCACTAGATCCCCGGCAAGTTCA
TCCTTAGGGTTTTCATATCTCTTAAAAAGTCAATTTCTGCTTGATTAATTTCTTGTGGATTATTGTTTTT
GCGGTTTTTCATTTTTTATCTCCTTGAGTATTGAATTTTTTCTTATATATAAAATATAGCAAAAACTATT
TTTGCCAACTTTTTTACAAAAAATTTTTTATTAAAACACTTAGGGCTTTGCTAAATTCTCTTTTAAAAGA
ACTTAGTAAAGCCCTATGGATTTAAGAACTGATTATACTTACGTAGTAAAAATACTACAGATATTAATAG
TATAGACCATATCAAAATCATAATCAATTTATATTTATCTAAAATTGTGGTCCATACAAAATACAAAAAA
ATTAGGTTTTTCTAAATTCTATTTTAAAAGAACTTAGTAACACCTAATCTCTAAATTACTTACAAAATTC
TAAAATTAGATTTTTAGTTCTTCATATTTCTTTAAAAGTTTTTTAAGAAAATCTTTTTGATTTTCAAAAA
TTTCATGCATCATAAAACTAGTAAATTTGGATTTTTTTTTGTAAAAATCATAACTTTCTTGGGTTTTAAG
TTGAAATCTTAATGGTTTTATTGGATTTTGCCTAGATTTTTTTAACGCCGGACTTTCTTTATCTTTTATA
AAATTATAAGAATTTTTAATACCATTTTCTATTAAATAATCTTCTTTTATAAGCCCCTCTTGCAGTGCAG
TTGCTAATCTTAAATACTTATACGCTTGAGTTTTTGCTACATCAAAGTCTTTTATAAAATCAAGAAAAGT
TTTATAACCATCAAATTTATAATATTGATTATCTTTTATTTCTTTTAAAATTTTAATATTTTCCACCCTG
TGGAATATTTCTTTTTTGAAATTGTCATTTAACTTTTCCTTTAGTGTCTTGTAATAAGAAATTTTACTTT
CATTAATCATTAAATTTTGTTCAACATAAGTATCTATCTTTTTTGTTAAAACTTTAACAACACGTTTTTT
TTCCATAAAAATTTTCCTTTATTTTTGCAACATTTTCCTTAATTGATATAATTGTTACTATTTTAGATTT
TTTAATATCCACTTAAGAATTAATCCCTCACTAGAATATTTTTTATTATAGAATTCATATACATGTTTTT
CTAAATCTATAAATTTATCAACAATTGCTTTATTATAGGGTGTATCTATCTTTTCTTTTCTTAATAATCG
TCTCATATTCTTTAAATAACAACAAACACTGCCGGTTTTAAACCTAAATTCTATGTAATATATTTTTGAA
AAAGTATATACATTTTCAACCCCGTTTATTTCATACTTTACAAAAACATTATTTATTGGTTTTCTATAAC
CATAGTAAATGCCTAAAAATTTGTCCCCGTCTTTCATAGGATATAGATAAAGTTTTTGAATCTCTGATTT
ATCTAATAATTTTTCAAAAAAAATTATACACCGCTTTTGTTTGTTACTAACTACTCTATGCAATGCCTTT
AATATTTTTGTGTGATATATATTTTTATCACCTTTTTTTTCTTTCAGCAGGAAGATACTTTCTTTTGGAA
ATTTAATTTTTTGTTCATTTATTCTTGCAGCCTTAAGTCCGATTTTCATATTTAATCCTTATATAGCCTT
TCTATTTAATTCTTTTAAACTCAATAAACTTTTTTGGTTTTTCATTAGTTCTAATAATTCGCAATAATAT
GTGCAAAACACTTTATTGTATTCTATTTTCTTTTGGTTATTCAAATATTCTTTTATAATTGGCTTTAGAA
GTTCAATATTTACTTCTTTTTTTAGTTGTTCAATAAGGATATTGAAAATGTTTGTTTTTAAATCTTGATA
ATTTTGTTGAGAATTTTCTTTTTTTCTTTCAATTGACTTCTCTAATTTACGCTTTATATTGTTTAAATCG
CTATATTTATGACTTTCAATAATAAAATGAGGCTTAAATTTGTAATTTTCGTATATTTTTTGGAAACTTG
TTTCTAATTGTTTAGAATTATATTCATTTTTTTCAAATTCTTTTTGAGTGTTGCATAGAATTTCCTTTAA
TTTTTCTTGTTTTTCTTTCATACAAGATTTAGTAAAATGTATATTTTTATTTTTTAGTAATTTAATTTCT
ATTATTTTTATGATTTTAAGTATTTTGATTATATTATCTTTATCAATATTTAAATTGAATAAAATTGTAA
GAAAAATTGAAAGAATTTTTTTACATAAAAAGTTACATTTATTGAAGTAATTTCTTACTTGATACTTTTC
TATTTCATTAATCTTTCTTTCTTCTTTTATATTATTTTTATTATTTAAACACTCCTTTAAATCTACACTC
CCATTTTTAGTAAATCTATCTTTAAGGCCCCTTGAAACTCTATTTTGAAATCTTAAATCTTTTTTTTCTT
GAAAGTATTTATAGATTTTTTGGTAACATTCTTTTTTTGAAAAATTAAGTTGATAGTATATTTCGGTCCC
CAAATTTACCCCTAAGTGTTTGTGATAATTAGTTGTGACTTTAAATTCTTTTTCTAATTTGTAAAGGTAA
TTTTGCAGTGTTTTTAGTTTAACGGGTGTTTGACTATTTCTTTTAAGGTTTTCATTAAAGTAATAGAGTA
TGTTTTTTTGTGTGTATTTCTTATATGTTTTATTTATGTACGCTAGTGTTGAGATAAGGACTACTAATTT
ATACTGTAATTTATTGTAGCAAGTTGTGGTTTTACTGGTTTTGTTTATATTAGATAAGTTTTCCATTTAT
AGCTCCTTGAATACCGGATTTTTTATCTATAAAGTATATATATCACAATTTTGATTTAAAAGTAAATTCT
TTTTTTAAAAATACAAAAATTTTTTATAAATTATATAGACCATGATATTGTATTAATACTAATTGATTTT
AATTTAAGGTTGAACTAAAATAAACATAGTTTTGTAGAAAATAATTTTTCATTATTTTGCTACTTGATAT
TGGATCGTAAAAATATTAGGGCTTTACAAAGTTCTTTTAAAAGAGAATTTAGTAAAGCCCTAAGTCTTTT
AATAAAAAATTTTTTGTAAAAAAGTTGGCAAAAATAGTTTTTGCTATATATTTATATATAAGAAAAAATT
CAATACTCAAGGAGATAAAAAATGGAAAACTTAAACAATAATCCACAAAAAATTAATCAAATAAATAAGC
AAACTAATTTTATTGGTTTTGAAAATTTTATAGAACTTGATAATCAAGTTAATCAAACTAAAGAAAAAAG
TAAATTAAGTAAGATAGGTAAGAAATTACCCGGAATAAGCAGTCAAGTCTAGTGCGGCCGCGCCCAATAC
GCAAACCGCCTCTCCCCGCGCGTTGGCCGATTCATTAATGCAGCTGGCACGACAGGTTTCCCGACTGGAA
AGCGGGCAGTGAGCGCAACGCAATTAATGTGAGTTAGCTCACTCATTAGGCACCCCAGGC
